Addgene plasmid #248752: pJB159
Purpose: PopuA+40xTetO biosensor cicuit in pNBU2 integrative Bacteroides plasmid
Depositing lab: Carolina Tropini. Depositing organization: University of British Columbia. Publication: A Bacteroides synthetic biology toolkit to build an in vivo malabsorption biosensor. McCallum G, Burckhardt JC, He J, Hong A, Potvin-Trottier L, Tropini C. Cell. 2026 Feb 19;189(4):1245-1261.e21. doi: 10.1016/j.cell.2025.12.052. Epub 2026 Jan 28. PubMed 41610848.
Backbone
  Vector backbone: pNBU2
  Vector type: Bacterial Expression
Growth in bacteria
  Bacterial resistance: Ampicillin, 100 μg/mL
  Growth temperature: 37°C
  Growth strain: Invitrogen One Shot PIR2 Chemically Competent
  Copy number: Low Copy
Gene/Insert
  Gene/Insert name: PBfP1E6-RBS1PLP-mScarletI3-rrnBT2-40xTetO-T7Te-rrnBT1-PopuA-TetR-rrnBT2-pTetR56-RBS1PLP-mGL-rrnBT2
  Species: Synthetic
  Cloning method: Golden Gate
Terms and licenses: Academic/Nonprofit Terms; Industry Terms: Not Available to Industry
How to cite: pJB159 was a gift from Carolina Tropini (Addgene plasmid # 248752 ; http://n2t.net/addgene:248752 ; RRID:Addgene_248752)
