[The description below was written by a language model from this plasmid's Addgene catalogue record and pLannotate feature annotations shown in this document.]
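Description:
pJB159 is a 10.1 kb synthetic biosensor circuit assembled by Golden Gate cloning in pNBU2, an integrative vector for Bacteroides. The backbone carries the R6K γ origin, which replicates only where the pi initiator protein is supplied. This fits the recorded propagation in a pir-type E. coli strain at low copy. An incP oriT with an adjacent traJ fragment allows conjugative transfer into the recipient. AmpR provides ampicillin selection in E. coli. An erm-family rRNA methylase gene (annotated as ermC') gives macrolide-lincosamide resistance and presumably serves as the marker in Bacteroides. The NBU2 integrase and attachment site expected of this backbone are not annotated. They may lie in the unannotated stretch between the insert and AmpR.

The insert contains three modules. In the first, the PBfP1E6 promoter and RBS1PLP drive mScarlet-I3 (matched by the annotation tool to a related mScarlet variant), ending in rrnB T2. The record does not describe this promoter's behaviour, but the module most likely provides a reference red signal. Next comes an array of 40 tet operators. The tool scored these as many short fragments of Tet-responsive promoters, but they are operator repeats rather than functional promoters. The array is followed by the rrnB T1 and T7Te terminators. In the second module, the PopuA promoter acts as the sensing input and drives TetR. In the third, the TetR-repressible pTetR56 promoter drives mGreenLantern.

PopuA activity is therefore inverted: more TetR means less green output. The operator array plausibly acts as a decoy that titrates TetR and reshapes the response threshold, though the record does not state this. The associated publication describes a Bacteroides toolkit for building an in vivo malabsorption biosensor.
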