Features (pLannotate 1.2.2; 55 found; start..end, strand, type, name):
    207..877     +  CDS            mScarlet-2I (fragment): mScarlet-I derivative in which the N- and C-termini have been modified to reduce cytotoxicity (Valbuena et al., 2020) preserves the original mammalian codon optimization
    919..946     +  terminator     rrnB T2 terminator: transcription terminator T2 from the E. coli rrnB gene
   1023..1044    +  promoter       PLtetO-1 promoter (fragment): modified phage lambda PL promoter with tet operator sites (Lutz and Bujard, 1997)
   1069..1088    +  promoter       PLtetO-1 promoter (fragment): modified phage lambda PL promoter with tet operator sites (Lutz and Bujard, 1997)
   1119..1137    +  protein_bind   tet operator: tetO; bacterial operator O2 for the tetR and tetA genes tetracycline repressor TetR
   1151..1169    +  protein_bind   tet operator: tetO; bacterial operator O2 for the tetR and tetA genes tetracycline repressor TetR
   1193..1213    +  promoter       PLtetO-1 promoter (fragment): modified phage lambda PL promoter with tet operator sites (Lutz and Bujard, 1997)
   1239..1260    +  promoter       H1-2O2 promoter (fragment): doxycycline-inducible variant of the human H1 RNA promoter (Henriksen et al., 2007)
   1278..1299    +  promoter       tight TRE promoter (fragment): Tet-responsive promoter PTight, consisting of seven tet operator sequences followed by the minimal CMV promoter
   1328..1349    +  protein_bind   tetracycline response element (fragment): contains seven copies of the tetracycline operator tetO tetracycline repressor TetR
   1378..1400    +  promoter       PLtetO-1 promoter (fragment): modified phage lambda PL promoter with tet operator sites (Lutz and Bujard, 1997)
   1420..1442    +  promoter       H1-2O2 promoter (fragment): doxycycline-inducible variant of the human H1 RNA promoter (Henriksen et al., 2007)
   1483..1504    +  promoter       PLtetO-1 promoter (fragment): modified phage lambda PL promoter with tet operator sites (Lutz and Bujard, 1997)
   1529..1548    +  promoter       PLtetO-1 promoter (fragment): modified phage lambda PL promoter with tet operator sites (Lutz and Bujard, 1997)
   1579..1597    +  protein_bind   tet operator: tetO; bacterial operator O2 for the tetR and tetA genes tetracycline repressor TetR
   1611..1629    +  protein_bind   tet operator: tetO; bacterial operator O2 for the tetR and tetA genes tetracycline repressor TetR
   1653..1673    +  promoter       PLtetO-1 promoter (fragment): modified phage lambda PL promoter with tet operator sites (Lutz and Bujard, 1997)
   1699..1720    +  promoter       H1-2O2 promoter (fragment): doxycycline-inducible variant of the human H1 RNA promoter (Henriksen et al., 2007)
   1738..1759    +  promoter       tight TRE promoter (fragment): Tet-responsive promoter PTight, consisting of seven tet operator sequences followed by the minimal CMV promoter
   1788..1809    +  protein_bind   tetracycline response element (fragment): contains seven copies of the tetracycline operator tetO tetracycline repressor TetR
   1838..1860    +  promoter       PLtetO-1 promoter (fragment): modified phage lambda PL promoter with tet operator sites (Lutz and Bujard, 1997)
   1880..1902    +  promoter       H1-2O2 promoter (fragment): doxycycline-inducible variant of the human H1 RNA promoter (Henriksen et al., 2007)
   1943..1964    +  promoter       PLtetO-1 promoter (fragment): modified phage lambda PL promoter with tet operator sites (Lutz and Bujard, 1997)
   1989..2008    +  promoter       PLtetO-1 promoter (fragment): modified phage lambda PL promoter with tet operator sites (Lutz and Bujard, 1997)
   2039..2057    +  protein_bind   tet operator: tetO; bacterial operator O2 for the tetR and tetA genes tetracycline repressor TetR
   2071..2089    +  protein_bind   tet operator: tetO; bacterial operator O2 for the tetR and tetA genes tetracycline repressor TetR
   2113..2133    +  promoter       PLtetO-1 promoter (fragment): modified phage lambda PL promoter with tet operator sites (Lutz and Bujard, 1997)
   2159..2180    +  promoter       H1-2O2 promoter (fragment): doxycycline-inducible variant of the human H1 RNA promoter (Henriksen et al., 2007)
   2198..2219    +  promoter       tight TRE promoter (fragment): Tet-responsive promoter PTight, consisting of seven tet operator sequences followed by the minimal CMV promoter
   2248..2269    +  protein_bind   tetracycline response element (fragment): contains seven copies of the tetracycline operator tetO tetracycline repressor TetR
   2298..2320    +  promoter       PLtetO-1 promoter (fragment): modified phage lambda PL promoter with tet operator sites (Lutz and Bujard, 1997)
   2340..2362    +  promoter       H1-2O2 promoter (fragment): doxycycline-inducible variant of the human H1 RNA promoter (Henriksen et al., 2007)
   2403..2424    +  promoter       PLtetO-1 promoter (fragment): modified phage lambda PL promoter with tet operator sites (Lutz and Bujard, 1997)
   2449..2468    +  promoter       PLtetO-1 promoter (fragment): modified phage lambda PL promoter with tet operator sites (Lutz and Bujard, 1997)
   2499..2517    +  protein_bind   tet operator: tetO; bacterial operator O2 for the tetR and tetA genes tetracycline repressor TetR
   2531..2549    +  protein_bind   tet operator: tetO; bacterial operator O2 for the tetR and tetA genes tetracycline repressor TetR
   2573..2593    +  promoter       PLtetO-1 promoter (fragment): modified phage lambda PL promoter with tet operator sites (Lutz and Bujard, 1997)
   2619..2640    +  promoter       H1-2O2 promoter (fragment): doxycycline-inducible variant of the human H1 RNA promoter (Henriksen et al., 2007)
   2658..2679    +  promoter       tight TRE promoter (fragment): Tet-responsive promoter PTight, consisting of seven tet operator sequences followed by the minimal CMV promoter
   2708..2729    +  protein_bind   tetracycline response element (fragment): contains seven copies of the tetracycline operator tetO tetracycline repressor TetR
   2758..2780    +  promoter       PLtetO-1 promoter (fragment): modified phage lambda PL promoter with tet operator sites (Lutz and Bujard, 1997)
   2800..2822    +  promoter       H1-2O2 promoter (fragment): doxycycline-inducible variant of the human H1 RNA promoter (Henriksen et al., 2007)
   2853..2924    +  terminator     rrnB T1 terminator: transcription terminator T1 from the E. coli rrnB gene
   2940..2967    +  terminator     T7Te terminator: phage T7 early transcription terminator
   3505..4125    +  CDS            tetR: TETR2_ECOLX - Experimental evidence at protein level: Swiss-Prot protein existence level 1. TetR is the repressor of the tetracycline resistance element; its N-terminal region forms a helix-turn-helix structure and binds DNA. Binding of tetracycline to TetR reduces the repressor affinity for the tetracycline resistance gene (tetA) promoter operator sites. From Escherichia coli.
   4156..4177    +  terminator     rrnB T2 terminator (fragment): transcription terminator T2 from the E. coli rrnB gene
   4293..4311    +  promoter       PLtetO-1 promoter (fragment): modified phage lambda PL promoter with tet operator sites (Lutz and Bujard, 1997)
   4398..5117    +  CDS            mGreenLantern: monomeric GFP derivative that displays exceptionally high brightness in cells (Campbell et al., 2020)
   5138..5165    +  terminator     rrnB T2 terminator: transcription terminator T2 from the E. coli rrnB gene
   7145..8005    -  CDS            AmpR: β-lactamase; bla; confers resistance to ampicillin, carbenicillin, and related antibiotics
   8006..8022    -  promoter       AmpR promoter (fragment): bla
   8493..9221    +  CDS            ermC': ERM_BACIU - Experimental evidence at protein level: Swiss-Prot protein existence level 1. This protein produces a dimethylation of the adenine residue at position 2085 in 23S rRNA, resulting in reduced affinity between ribosomes and macrolide-lincosamide-streptogramin B antibiotics. From Bacillus subtilis.
   9297..9685    -  rep_origin     R6K γ ori: γ replication origin from E. coli plasmid R6K; requires the R6K initiator protein pi for replication
   9856..9965    +  oriT           oriT: incP origin of transfer
   9998..10043   +  CDS            traJ (fragment): oriT-recognizing protein; traJ
>Addgene plasmid #248752 | pJB159 | addgene full sequence | sequence record 496753 | Addgene Long Read Sequencing Result
CAATTGGGCTACCTTTTTTTTGTTTTGTTTGCAATGGTTAATCTATTGTTAAAATTTAAAGTTTCACTTG
AACTTTCAAATAATGTTCTTATATTTGCAGTGTCGAAAGAAACAAAGTAGGACTGATCACACAACATTTA
AAAAATAACATTATGAAAGCACTCGAAAAGAGATTCAAAGGTAATATTAACAATAATTTATTTTCAATGG
ATAGCACCGAGGCAGTGATCAAGGAGTTCATGCGGTTCAAGGTGCACATGGAGGGCTCCATGAACGGCCA
CGAGTTCGAGATCGAGGGCGAGGGCGAGGGCCGCCCCTACGAGGGCACCCAGACCGCCAAGCTGAAGGTG
ACCAAGGGTGGCCCCCTGCCCTTCTCCTGGGACATCCTGTCCCCTCAGTTCATGTACGGCTCCAGGGCCT
TCATCAAGCACCCCGCCGACATCCCCGACTACTGGAAGCAGTCCTTCCCCGAGGGCTTCAAGTGGGAGCG
CGTGATGATCTTCGAGGACGGCGGCACCGTGTCCGTGACCCAGGACACCTCCCTGGAGGACGGCACCCTG
ATCTACAAGGTGAAGCTCCGCGGCGGCAACTTCCCTCCTGACGGCCCCGTAATGCAGAAGAGGACAATGG
GCTGGGAAGCATCCACCGAGCGGTTGTACCCCGAGGACGTCGTGCTGAAGGGCGACATTAAGATGGCCCT
GCGCCTGAAGGACGGCGGCCGCTACCTGGCGGACTTCAAGACCACCTACAAGGCCAAGAAGCCCGTGCAG
ATGCCCGGCGCCTTCAACATCGACCGCAAGTTGGACATCACCTCCCACAACGAGGACTACACCGTGGTGG
AACAGTACGAACGCTCCGTGGCCCGCCACTCCACCGGCGGCTCCGGTGGCTCCTAATAAATCCTAGCTGA
TTAGCTCGAGAAGGCCATCCTGACGGATGGCCTTTTTTTTGTATGGGGACTCTGAGAACCCTACCTTTCA
AACCCCGAGCGGCCGCTTCTAGAGATCGATTTTAGAGCTGCCTCCCTATCAGTGATAGAGATTGCTACAA
CTGCAAGGTAGTCCCGGTATCCCTATCAGTGATAGAGACTGATAGCTACGAGTCTGAGATCCTACTTGTC
CCTATCAGTGATAGAGACAGTACCGAGTTTTCCCTATCAGTGATAGAGAGCTCATACTGCGACAGAGTCT
TTTCCCTATCAGTGATAGAGATAGGCTCCTTTGTCAAAAGTGATCGCTTCCCTATCAGTGATAGAGACTT
CACGGGATAATGTGTTCTACTCCCTATCAGTGATAGAGAGCTTAAGTCAATCCAATGCGTTCAGGTGCTC
CCTATCAGTGATAGAGAAACTCCGTCATCGTGGATGTCAATACTGACTCCCTATCAGTGATAGAGATTGA
TTTCACCGCTGGCGTCAATTCCCTATCAGTGATAGAGACTTAGGTGTCCCTAGAATTACTAGAGATCGAT
TTTAGAGCTGCCTCCCTATCAGTGATAGAGATTGCTACAACTGCAAGGTAGTCCCGGTATCCCTATCAGT
GATAGAGACTGATAGCTACGAGTCTGAGATCCTACTTGTCCCTATCAGTGATAGAGACAGTACCGAGTTT
TCCCTATCAGTGATAGAGAGCTCATACTGCGACAGAGTCTTTTCCCTATCAGTGATAGAGATAGGCTCCT
TTGTCAAAAGTGATCGCTTCCCTATCAGTGATAGAGACTTCACGGGATAATGTGTTCTACTCCCTATCAG
TGATAGAGAGCTTAAGTCAATCCAATGCGTTCAGGTGCTCCCTATCAGTGATAGAGAAACTCCGTCATCG
TGGATGTCAATACTGACTCCCTATCAGTGATAGAGATTGATTTCACCGCTGGCGTCAATTCCCTATCAGT
GATAGAGACTTAGGTGTCCCTAGAATTACTAGAGATCGATTTTAGAGCTGCCTCCCTATCAGTGATAGAG
ATTGCTACAACTGCAAGGTAGTCCCGGTATCCCTATCAGTGATAGAGACTGATAGCTACGAGTCTGAGAT
CCTACTTGTCCCTATCAGTGATAGAGACAGTACCGAGTTTTCCCTATCAGTGATAGAGAGCTCATACTGC
GACAGAGTCTTTTCCCTATCAGTGATAGAGATAGGCTCCTTTGTCAAAAGTGATCGCTTCCCTATCAGTG
ATAGAGACTTCACGGGATAATGTGTTCTACTCCCTATCAGTGATAGAGAGCTTAAGTCAATCCAATGCGT
TCAGGTGCTCCCTATCAGTGATAGAGAAACTCCGTCATCGTGGATGTCAATACTGACTCCCTATCAGTGA
TAGAGATTGATTTCACCGCTGGCGTCAATTCCCTATCAGTGATAGAGACTTAGGTGTCCCTAGAATTACT
AGAGATCGATTTTAGAGCTGCCTCCCTATCAGTGATAGAGATTGCTACAACTGCAAGGTAGTCCCGGTAT
CCCTATCAGTGATAGAGACTGATAGCTACGAGTCTGAGATCCTACTTGTCCCTATCAGTGATAGAGACAG
TACCGAGTTTTCCCTATCAGTGATAGAGAGCTCATACTGCGACAGAGTCTTTTCCCTATCAGTGATAGAG
ATAGGCTCCTTTGTCAAAAGTGATCGCTTCCCTATCAGTGATAGAGACTTCACGGGATAATGTGTTCTAC
TCCCTATCAGTGATAGAGAGCTTAAGTCAATCCAATGCGTTCAGGTGCTCCCTATCAGTGATAGAGAAAC
TCCGTCATCGTGGATGTCAATACTGACTCCCTATCAGTGATAGAGATTGATTTCACCGCTGGCGTCAATT
CCCTATCAGTGATAGAGACTTAGGTGTCCCTAGAATTACTAGAGCCAGGCATCAAATAAAACGAAAGGCT
CAGTCGAAAGACTGGGCCTTTCGTTTTATCTGTTGTTTGTCGGTGAACGCTCTCTACTAGAGTCACACTG
GCTCACCTTCGGGTGGGCCTTTCTGCGTTTATATATGATGTGTAATGACAATTATCCTTCCCCAGGAAAA
TTGTAATAGCCCTGTTGAACATATAAATCTAGTTTAGTTATTGACGCCAAATATACGGTGTTTAAGTGAA
ATATTCAAACTTATTTTATATTTATCTGCCGGTTTGTTCTATTTTGCTGAGTGATAGGGGAATATTACCC
GGAAACTTTCCATATCATTACAAATAAAGCCCTCTGTATGCCCCGGATTTTGAATATAATTTGTATGTTT
AATCCGTTTTTTGTATCTTTGTGCCAGCAAGATACTGGAACAGGCTGTTTTTATACATAAAAATGCTATT
TTTTGCTATTCGTTGAAAGGATTATCTTATCAAATTCTATTCCTTTTTTAATTACTCAGTCTGTCAATAA
TCATTTTATTAATTATTTCGGGATTCATTGTTATTTGTCCCTTATTTAAATCAGAACTTTATACGATATA
AAGAAAGATTCCTGTTATCGTTTGTTCTTGTCTTGCTGTGTATATTATTTTAATAACCTAAACCATTTTA
TTGTATGTCCAGATTAGATAAAAGTAAAGTGATTAACAGCGCATTAGAGCTGCTTAATGAGGTCGGAATC
GAAGGTTTAACAACCCGTAAACTCGCCCAGAAGCTAGGTGTAGAGCAGCCTACATTGTATTGGCATGTAA
AAAATAAGCGGGCTTTGCTCGACGCCTTAGCCATTGAGATGTTAGATAGGCACCATACTCACTTTTGCCC
TTTAGAAGGGGAAAGCTGGCAAGATTTTTTACGTAATAACGCTAAAAGTTTTAGATGTGCTTTACTAAGT
CATCGCGATGGAGCAAAAGTACATTTAGGTACACGGCCTACAGAAAAACAGTATGAAACTCTCGAAAATC
AATTAGCCTTTTTATGCCAACAAGGTTTTTCACTAGAGAATGCATTATATGCACTCAGCGCTGTGGGGCA
TTTTACTTTAGGTTGCGTATTGGAAGATCAAGAGCATCAAGTCGCTAAAGAAGAAAGGGAAACACCTACT
ACTGATAGTATGCCGCCATTATTACGACAAGCTATCGAATTATTTGATCACCAAGGTGCAGAGCCAGCCT
TCTTATTCGGCCTTGAATTGATCATATGCGGATTAGAAAAACAACTTAAATGTGAAAGTGGGTCTTAATG
GCCACATCGGTTCCTGCTAGAAGGCCCATCCTGACGGATGGCCTTTTGGTATTCGAGCATTACCTCATAC
TTTGGATTTTTGTTTTGTTTGCAATGGTTAATCTATTGTTAAAATTTAAAGTTTCACTTGAACTTTCAAA
TAATGTTCTTATATTTGCAGTGTCCCTATCAGTGATAGAGAGTAGGATCACACAACATTTAAAAAATAAC
ATTATGAAAGCACTCGAAAAGAGATTCAAAGGTAATATTAACAATAATTTATTTTCAATGGTGAGCAAGG
GCGAGGAGCTGTTCACCGGGGTGGTGCCCATCCTGGTCGAGCTGGACGGCGACGTAAACGGCCACAAGTT
CAGCGTCCGCGGCGAGGGCGAGGGCGATGCCACCAACGGCAAGCTGACCCTGAAGTTCATCTGCACCACC
GGCAAGCTGCCCGTGCCCTGGCCCACCCTCGTGACCACCTTAGGCTACGGCGTGGCCTGCTTCGCCCGCT
ACCCCGACCACATGAAGCAGCACGACTTCTTCAAGTCCGCCATGCCCGAAGGCTACGTCCAGGAGCGCAC
CATCTCTTTCAAGGACGACGGTACCTACAAGACCCGCGCCGAGGTGAAGTTCGAGGGCGACACCCTGGTG
AACCGCATCGTGCTGAAGGGCATCGACTTCAAGGAGGACGGCAACATCCTGGGGCACAAGCTGGAGTACA
ACTTCAACAGCCACAAGGTCTATATCACGGCCGACAAGCAGAAGAACGGCATCAAGGCTAACTTCAAGAC
CCGCCACAACGTTGAGGACGGCGGCGTGCAGCTCGCCGACCACTACCAGCAGAACACCCCCATCGGCGAC
GGCCCCGTGCTGCTGCCCGACAACCACTACCTGAGCCATCAGTCCAAGCTGAGCAAAGACCCCAACGAGA
AGCGCGATCACATGGTCCTGAAGGAGAGGGTGACCGCCGCCGGGATTACACATGACATGGACGAGCTGTA
CAAGTAATAGCGTTCAGCTCGACTGTGAGAAGGCCATCCTGACGGATGGCCTTTTTTTTTCGTTATAACT
AGTTGCGTTCCTAGCCGCTACTAGTGTAATTGCCTATCTTCCAGTGATGGAACAGCATTTGTGCATTGGC
TGCAACAATCAGCCTTACTTGTGCCTGTTCTATTTCCGAACCGACCGCTTGTATGAATGCATCAAAATTC
GTTTTCTCTACGTTGGATTCCTTGTTGCTCATATTGTGATGATAATTTCTACAAATATAGTCATTGGTAA
CTATCTATGAAACTGTTTGATACTTTTATAGTTGATTAAACTTGTTCATGGCATTTGCCTTAATATCATC
CGCTATGTCAATGTAGGGTTTCATAGCTTTGTAGTCGCTGTGTCCCGTCCATTTCATGACCACCTGTGCC
GGGATTCCGAGAGCCAGCGCATTGCAGATGAATGTCCTTTTTCCTGCATGGGTACTGAGCAAAGCGTATT
TGTGTGTGACTTCATCAATACGTTCATTTCCCTTGTAGTAGGTTTCCCGTACAGGCTCGTTGATTTCTGC
CAGTTCGCCCAGCTCTTTCAGGTAATCGTTCATCTTCTGGTTGCTGATGACGGGCAGAGCCATGTAATTC
TCGAAATGGATGTCCTTGTATTTGTCCAGTATGGCTTTGCTGTATTTGTTCAGTTCAATCGTCAGGCTGT
CGGCAGTCTTGACTGTGGTTATTTCGATGTGGTCGGACTTCACATCGCTTCTTTTCAGATTGCGAACATC
CGAATACCGCAAACTCGTAAAGCAGCAGAACAGGAAAACATCACGCACACGTTCCAGGTATTGCTTATCC
TTGGGTATCTGGTAGTCTTTCAGCTTGTTCAGTTCATCCCAAGTCAGGAAGATTACTTTTTTCGAGGTGG
TTTTCAGTTTCGGTTTGAACGTATCGTATGCAATGTTCTGATGATGTCCTTTCTTGAAGCTCCAGCGCAG
GAACCATTTGAGGAATCCCATTTGCTTGCCGATGGTGCTGTTTCTCATATCCTTGGTGTCACGCAGGAAG
TTGACGTATTCGTTCAATCCAAACTCGTTGAAATAGTTGAACGTTGCATCCTCCTTGAACTCTTTGAGGT
GGTTCCTCACTGCTGCAAATTTTTCATAGGTGGATGCCGTCCAGTTATTCTGGTTACCGCACTCTTTTAC
AAACTCATCGAACACCTCCCAAAAGCTGACAGGGGCTTCTTCCGGCTGTTCTTCACTGGTGTCTTTCATT
CTCATGTTGAAAGCTTCCTTCAACTGTTGGGTCGTTGGCATGACCTCCTGCACCTCAAATTCCTTGAAAA
TATTCTGGATTTCGGCATAGTATTTCAGCAAGTCCGTATTGATTTCGGCTGCACTTTGCTTTAGCTTGTT
GGTACATCCGTTCTTTACCCGCTGCTTATCTGCATCCCATTTGGCTACGTCAATCCGGTAGCCCGTTGTA
AACTCGATACGTTGGCTGGCAAAGATGACACGCATACGGATGGGTACGTTCTCTACGATTGGCACACCGT
TCTTTTTCCGGCTCTCCAATGCAAAAATGATGTTGCGCTTGATATTCATAATTGGGTGCGTTTGAAATTC
TACACCCAAATATACACCCAATTATTGAGATAGCAAAAGACATTTAGAAACATTTACTTTTACTCTATAT
TGTAATTTACACTTGATTATCAGTCGTTTGCAGTTTTATGATATTCTGTGAAAGTATAAGTTCGAGAGCC
TGTCTCTCCGCAAAAAACGCTGAAAATCAGCAGATTGCAAAACAAACACCCTGTTTTACACCCAAGAATG
TAAAGTCGGGTGTTTTTGTTTTATTTAAGATAATACAACCACTACATAATAAAAGAGTAGCGATATTAAA
AGAATCCGATGAGAAAAGACTAATATTTATCTATCCATTCAGTTTGATTTCTCAGGACTTTACATCGTCC
TGAAAGTATTTGTTGGTACCGGTACCGAGGACGCGACAGCTGCAGACGCGTTATGAGTAAACTTGGTCTG
ACAGTTACCAATGCTTAATCAGTGAGGCACCTATCTCAGCGATCTGTCTATTTCGTTCATCCATAGTTGC
CTGACTCCCCGTCGTGTAGATAACTACGATACGGGAGGGCTTACCATCTGGCCCCAGTGCTGCAATGATA
CCGCGGGACCCACGCTCACCGGCTCCAGATTTATCAGCAATAAACCAGCCAGCCGGAAGGGCCGAGCGCA
GAAGTGGTCCTGCAACTTTATCCGCCTCCATCCAGTCTATTAATTGTTGCCGGGAAGCTAGAGTAAGTAG
TTCGCCAGTTAATAGTTTGCGCAACGTTGTTGCCATTGCTACAGGCATCGTGGTGTCACGCTCGTCGTTT
GGTATGGCTTCATTCAGCTCCGGTTCCCAACGATCAAGGCGAGTTACATGATCCCCCATGTTGTGCAAAA
AAGCGGTTAGCTCCTTCGGTCCTCCGATCGTTGTCAGAAGTAAGTTGGCCGCAGTGTTATCACTCATGGT
TATGGCAGCACTGCATAATTCTCTTACTGTCATGCCATCCGTAAGATGCTTTTCTGTGACTGGTGAGTAC
TCAACCAAGTCATTCTGAGAATAGTGTATGCGGCGACCGAGTTGCTCTTGCCCGGCGTCAATACGGGATA
ATACCGCGCCACATAGCAGAACTTTAAAAGTGCTCATCATTGGAAAACGTTCTTCGGGGCGAAAACTCTC
AAGGATCTTACCGCTGTTGAGATCCAGTTCGATGTAACCCACTCGTGCACCCAACTGATCTTCAGCATCT
TTTACTTTCACCAGCGTTTCTGGGTGAGCAAAAACAGGAAGGCAAAATGCCGCAAAAAAGGGAATAAGGG
CGACACGGAAATGTTGAATACTCATACTCTTCCTTTTTCAATCATGGCCGCGGGATTAAAAGTCGGGGAT
TGGTGAACAAAAAGGTGTTTCTCTCTTTAAGAGAAATATCGTTTTGCTAAACAGTTGATATTGAGGTATC
ATTTTATCGTAAAAGACATTTTTGCTCAACAATTGCTTGACGGAAATCAACAAATTTTAGCATTTTGTAA
AAAAGTCGCTATATAATTTGGTGAATTGGAGTTATTTTCATATTTTTGCATCCCGAAGAGTTTCTCTTAA
AGAGAGAAACATCTTTTGCATACCTTTTCCGACCGAATTTTTATGTCGTAAAGAGGGGCTTTGCAGGGGG
TGGACTCAGAAAGATGAGAATAGATGACTATTGTAGTTGAAACACATAGAAAGTTGCTGATATACAGACC
GATACGCATATCGGGATGAACCATGAGTACGTTCTTTTCTCAAAAAACATAAATATTCGAAAAGAGATGC
AATAAATTAAGGAGAGGTTATAATGAACAAAGTAAATATAAAAGATAGTCAAAATTTTATTACTTCAAAA
TATCACATAGAAAAAATAATGAATTGCATAAGTTTAGATGAAAAAGATAACATCTTTGAAATAGGTGCAG
GGAAAGGTCATTTTACTGCTGGATTGGTAAAGAGATGTAATTTTGTAACGGCGATAGAAATTGATTCTAA
ATTATGTGAGGTAACTCGTAATAAGCTCTTAAATTATCCTAACTATCAAATAGTAAATGATGATATACTG
AAATTTACATTTCCTAGCCACAATCCATATAAAATATTTGGCAACATACCTTACAACATAAGCACAAATA
TAATTCGAAAAATTGTTTTTGAAAGTTCAGCCACAATAAGTTATTTAATAGTGGAATATGGTTTTGCTAA
AATGTTATTAGATACAAACAGATCACTAGCATTGCTGTTAATGGCAGAGGTAGATATTTCTATATTAGCA
AAAATTCCTAGGTATTATTTCCATCCAAAACCTAAAGTGGATAGCACATTAATTGTATTAAAAAGAAAGC
CAGCAAAAATGGCATTTAAAGAGAGAAAAAAATATGAAACTTTTGTAATGAAATGGGTTAACAAAGAGTA
CGAAAAACTGTTTACAAAAAATCAATTTAATAAAGCTTTAAAACATGCGAGAATATATGATATAAACAAT
ATTAGTTTCGAACAATTTGTATCGCTATTTAATAGTTATAAAATATTTAACGGCTAAAAACAATAGGCCA
CATGCAACTGTAAATGTTTACGCGGGTACCGACACCGCGGTGGAGGGGAATTCCCATGTCAGCCGTTAAG
TGTTCCTGTGTCACTCAAAATTGCTTTGAGAGGCTCTAAGGGCTTCTCAGTGCGTTACATCCCTGGCTTG
TTGTCCACAACCGTTAAACCTTAAAAGCTTTAAAAGCCTTATATATTCTTTTTTTTCTTATAAAACTTAA
AACCTTAGAGGCTATTTAAGTTGCTGATTTATATTAATTTTATTGTTCAAACATGAGAGCTTAGTACGTG
AAACATGAGAGCTTAGTACGTTAGCCATGAGAGCTTAGTACGTTAGCCATGAGGGTTTAGTTCGTTAAAC
ATGAGAGCTTAGTACGTTAAACATGAGAGCTTAGTACGTGAAACATGAGAGCTTAGTACGTACTATCAAC
AGGTTGAACTGCTGATCTTCAGATCCTCTACGCCGGACGCATCGTGGCCGGATCAATTCCGTTTTCCGCT
GCATAACCCTGCTTCGGGGTCATTATAGCGATTTTTTCGGTATATCCATCCTTTTTCGCACGATATACAG
GATTTTGCCAAAGGGTTCGTGTAGACTTTCCTTGGTGTATCCAACGGCGTCAGCCGGGCAGGATAGGTGA
AGTAGGCCCACCCGCGAGCGGGTGTTCCTTCTTCACTGTCCCTTATTCGCACCTGGCGGTGCTCAACGGG
AATCCTGCTCTGCGAGGCTGGCCGGCTACCGCCGGCGTAACAGATGAGGGCAAGCGGATGGCTGATGAAA
CCAAGCCAACCAGGAAGGGCAGCCCACCTATCACGGAATTGATCCCCCTCGAATTGGAATTCTAGCCTGG
AATAGGGAAGCACCACATCACC
